>Addgene plasmid #239949 | pLentiCRISPRv2-ICAM-5-Puro | addgene full sequence | sequence record 478432 | Addgene NGS Result
TTGAGATCCTTTTTTTCTGCGCGTAATCTGCTGCTTGCAAACAAAAAAACCACCGCTACCAGCGGTGGTT
TGTTTGCCGGATCAAGAGCTACCAACTCTTTTTCCGAAGGTAACTGGCTTCAGCAGAGCGCAGATACCAA
ATACTGTTCTTCTAGTGTAGCCGTAGTTAGGCCACCACTTCAAGAACTCTGTAGCACCGCCTACATACCT
CGCTCTGCTAATCCTGTTACCAGTGGCTGCTGCCAGTGGCGATAAGTCGTGTCTTACCGGGTTGGACTCA
AGACGATAGTTACCGGATAAGGCGCAGCGGTCGGGCTGAACGGGGGGTTCGTGCACACAGCCCAGCTTGG
AGCGAACGACCTACACCGAACTGAGATACCTACAGCGTGAGCTATGAGAAAGCGCCACGCTTCCCGAAGG
GAGAAAGGCGGACAGGTATCCGGTAAGCGGCAGGGTCGGAACAGGAGAGCGCACGAGGGAGCTTCCAGGG
GGAAACGCCTGGTATCTTTATAGTCCTGTCGGGTTTCGCCACCTCTGACTTGAGCGTCGATTTTTGTGAT
GCTCGTCAGGGGGGCGGAGCCTATGGAAAAACGCCAGCAACGCGGCCTTTTTACGGTTCCTGGCCTTTTG
CTGGCCTTTTGCTCACATGTTCTTTCCTGCGTTATCCCCTGATTCTGTGGATAACCGTATTACCGCCTTT
GAGTGAGCTGATACCGCTCGCCGCAGCCGAACGACCGAGCGCAGCGAGTCAGTGAGCGAGGAAGCGGAAG
AGCGCCCAATACGCAAACCGCCTCTCCCCGCGCGTTGGCCGATTCATTAATGCAGCTGGCACGACAGGTT
TCCCGACTGGAAAGCGGGCAGTGAGCGCAACGCAATTAATGTGAGTTAGCTCACTCATTAGGCACCCCAG
GCTTTACACTTTATGCTTCCGGCTCGTATGTTGTGTGGAATTGTGAGCGGATAACAATTTCACACAGGAA
ACAGCTATGACCATGATTACGCCAAGCTCTAGCTAGAGGTCGACGGTATACAGACATGATAAGATACATT
GATGAGTTTGGACAAACCACAACTAGAATGCAGTGAAAAAAATGCTTTATTTGTGAAATTTGTGATGCTA
TTGCTTTATTTGTAACCATTATAAGCTGCAATAAACAAGTTGGGGTGGGCGAAGAACTCCAGCATGAGAT
CCCCGCGCTGGAGGATCATCCAGCCGGCGTCCCGGAAAACGATTCCGAAGCCCAACCTTTCATAGAAGGC
GGCGGTGGAATCGAAATCTCGTAGCACGTGTCAGTCCTGCTCCTCGGCCACGAAGTGCACGCAGTTGCCG
GCCGGGTCGCGCAGGGCGAACTCCCGCCCCCACGGCTGCTCGCCGATCTCGGTCATGGCCGGCCCGGAGG
CGTCCCGGAAGTTCGTGGACACGACCTCCGACCACTCGGCGTACAGCTCGTCCAGGCCGCGCACCCACAC
CCAGGCCAGGGTGTTGTCCGGCACCACCTGGTCCTGGACCGCGCTGATGAACAGGGTCACGTCGTCCCGG
ACCACACCGGCGAAGTCGTCCTCCACGAAGTCCCGGGAGAACCCGAGCCGGTCGGTCCAGAACTCGACCG
CTCCGGCGACGTCGCGCGCGGTGAGCACCGGAACGGCACTGGTCAACTTGGCCATGGTTTAGTTCCTCAC
CTTGTCGTATTATACTATGCCGATATACTATGCCGATGATTAATTGTCAACACGTGCTGATCAGATCCGA
AAATGGATATACAAGCTCCCGGGAGCTTTTTGCAAAAGCCTAGGCCTCCAAAAAAGCCTCCTCACTACTT
CTGGAATAGCTCAGAGGCAGAGGCGGCCTCGGCCTCTGCATAAATAAAAAAAATTAGTCAGCCATGGGGC
GGAGAATGGGCGGAACTGGGCGGAGTTAGGGGCGGGATGGGCGGAGTTAGGGGCGGGACTATGGTTGCTG
ACTAATTGAGATGCATGCTTTGCATACTTCTGCCTGCTGGGGAGCCTGGGGACTTTCCACACCTGGTTGC
TGACTAATTGAGATGCATGCTTTGCATACTTCTGCCTGCTGGGGAGCCTGGGGACTTTCCACACCCTAAC
TGACACACATTCCACAGAATTAATTCGCGTTAAATTTTTGTTAAATCAGCTCATTTTTTAACCAATAGGC
CGAAATCGGCAAAATCCCTTATAAATCAAAAGAATAGACCGAGATAGGGT
[37 nt withheld, positions 2221-2257]
AAAGAACGTGGACTCCAACGTCAAAGG
[49 nt withheld, positions 2285-2333]
T
[91 nt withheld, positions 2335-2425]
G
[124 nt withheld, positions 2427-2550]
GGGGATACCCCCTAGAGCCCCAGCTGGTTCTTTCCGCCTCAGAAGCCATAGAGCCCACCGCATCCCCAGC
ATGCCTGCTATTGTCTTCCCAATCCTCCCCCTTGCTGTCCTGCCCCACCCCACCCCCCAGAATAGAATGA
CACCTACTCAGACAATGCGATGCAATTTCCTCATTTTATTAGGAAAGGACAGTGGGAGTGGCACCTTCCA
GGGTCAAGGAAGGCACGGGGGAGGGGCAAACAACAGATGGCTGGCAACTAGAAGGCACAGTCGAGGCTGA
TCAGCGGGTTTAAACGGGCCCTGCTAGAGATTTTCCACACTGACTAAAAGGGTCTGAGGGATCTCTAGTT
ACCAGAGTCACACAACAGACGGGCACACACTACTTGAAGCACTCAAGGCAAGCTTTATTGAGGCTTAAGC
AGTGGGTTCCCTAGTTAGCCAGAGAGCTCCCAGGCTCAGATCTGGTCTAACCAGAGAGACCCAGTACAAG
CAAAAAGCAGATCTTGTCTTCGTTGGGAGTGAATTAGCCCTTCCAGTCCCCCCTTTTCTTTTAAAAAGTG
GCTAAGATCTACAGCTGCCTTGTAAGTCATTGGTCTTAAAGTCGACGCGGGGAGGCGGCCCAAAGGGAGA
TCCGACTCGTCTGAGGGCGAAGGCGAAGACGCGGAAGAGGCCGCAGAGCCGGCAGCAGGCCGCGGGAAGG
AAGGTCCGCTGGATTGAGGGCCGAAGGGACGTAGCAGAAGGACGTCCCGCGCAGAATCCAGGTGGCAACA
CAGGCGAGCAGCCAAGGAAAGGACGATGATTTCCCCGACAACACCACGGAATTGTCAGTGCCCAACAGCC
GAGCCCCTGTCCAGCAGCGGGCAAGGCAGGCGGCGATGAGTTCCGCCGTGGCAATAGGGAGGGGGAAAGC
GAAAGTCCCGGAAAGGAGCTGACAGGTGGTGGCAATGCCCCAACCAGTGGGGGTTGCGTCAGCAAACACA
GTGCACACCACGCCACGTTGCCTGACAACGGGCCACAACTCCTCATAAAGAGACAGCAACCAGGATTTAT
ACAAGGAGGAGAAAATGAAAGCCATACGGGAAGCAATAGCATGATACAAAGGCATTAAAGCAGCGTATCC
ACATAGCGTAAAAGGAGCAACATAGTTAAGAATACCAGTCAATCTTTCACAAATTTTGTAATCCAGAGGT
TGATTGTCGACTTAACGCGTTCAGGCACCGGGCTTGCGGGTCATGCACCAGGTGCGCGGTCCTTCGGGCA
CCTCGACGTCGGCGGTGACGGTGAAGCCGAGCCGCTCGTAGAAGGGGAGGTTGCGGGGCGCGGAGGTCTC
CAGGAAGGCGGGCACCCCGGCGCGCTCGGCCGCCTCCACTCCGGGGAGCACGACGGCGCTGCCCAGACCC
TTGCCCTGGTGGTCGGGCGAGACTCCGACGGTGGCCAGGAACCACGCGGGCTCCTTGGGCCGGTGCGGCG
CCAGGAGGCCTTCCATCTGTTGCTGCGCGGCCAGCCGGGAACCGCTCAACTCGGCCATGCGCGGGCCGAT
CTCGGCGAACACCGCCCCCGCTTCGACGCTCTCCGGCGTGGTCCAGACCGCCACCGCGGCGCCGTCGTCC
GCGACCCACACCTTGCCGATGTCGAGCCCGACGCGCGTGAGGAAGAGTTCTTGCAGCTCGGTGACCCGCT
CGATGTGGCGGTCCGGATCGACGGTGTGGCGCGTGGCGGGGTAGTCGGCGAACGCGGCGGCGAGGGTGCG
TACGGCCCTGGGGACGTCGTCGCGGGTGGCGAGGCGCACCGTGGGCTTGTACTCGGTCGGTCCAGGATTC
TCTTCGACATCTCCGGCTTGTTTCAGCAGAGAGAAGTTTGTTGCGCCGGATCCCTTATCGTCATCGTCTT
TGTAATCTTTCTTCTTCTTAGCCTGTCCAGCCTTCTTTGTGGCGGCAGGTCGCTTGTCGCCTCCCAGCTG
AGACAGGTCGATCCGTGTCTCGTACAGGCCGGTGATGCTCTGGTGGATCAGGGTGGCGTCCAGCACCTCT
TTGGTGCTGGTGTACCTCTTCCGGTCGATGGTGGTGTCAAAGTACTTGAAGGCGGCAGGGGCTCCCAGAT
TGGTCAGGGTAAACAGGTGGATGATATTCTCGGCCTGCTCTCTGATGGGCTTATCCCGGTGCTTGTTGTA
GGCGGACAGCACTTTGTCCAGATTAGCGTCGGCCAGGATCACTCTCTTGGAGAACTCGCTGATCTGCTCG
ATGATCTCGTCCAGGTAGTGCTTGTGCTGTTCCACAAACAGCTGTTTCTGCTCATTATCCTCGGGGGAGC
CCTTCAGCTTCTCATAGTGGCTGGCCAGGTACAGGAAGTTCACATATTTGGAGGGCAGGGCCAGTTCGTT
TCCCTTCTGCAGTTCGCCGGCAGAGGCCAGCATTCTCTTCCGGCCGTTTTCCAGCTCGAACAGGGAGTAC
TTAGGCAGCTTGATGATCAGGTCCTTTTTCACTTCTTTGTAGCCCTTGGCTTCCAGAAAGTCGATGGGAT
TCTTCTCGAAGCTGCTTCTTTCCATGATGGTGATCCCCAGCAGCTCTTTCACACTCTTCAGTTTCTTGGA
CTTGCCCTTTTCCACTTTGGCCACCACCAGCACAGAATAGGCCACGGTGGGGCTGTCGAAGCCGCCGTAC
TTCTTAGGGTCCCAGTCCTTCTTTCTGGCGATCAGCTTATCGCTGTTCCTCTTGGGCAGGATAGACTCTT
TGCTGAAGCCGCCTGTCTGCACCTCGGTCTTTTTCACGATATTCACTTGGGGCATGCTCAGCACTTTCCG
CACGGTGGCAAAATCCCGGCCCTTATCCCACACGATCTCCCCGGTTTCGCCGTTTGTCTCGATCAGAGGC
CGCTTCCGGATCTCGCCGTTGGCCAGGGTAATCTCGGTCTTGAAAAAGTTCATGATGTTGCTGTAGAAGA
AGTACTTGGCGGTAGCCTTGCCGATTTCCTGCTCGCTCTTGGCGATCATCTTCCGCACGTCGTACACCTT
GTAGTCGCCGTACACGAACTCGCTTTCCAGCTTAGGGTACTTTTTGATCAGGGCGGTTCCCACGACGGCG
TTCAGGTAGGCGTCGTGGGCGTGGTGGTAGTTGTTGATCTCGCGCACTTTGTAAAACTGGAAATCCTTCC
GGAAATCGGACACCAGCTTGGACTTCAGGGTGATCACTTTCACTTCCCGGATCAGCTTGTCATTCTCGTC
GTACTTAGTGTTCATCCGGGAGTCCAGGATCTGTGCCACGTGCTTTGTGATCTGCCGGGTTTCCACCAGC
TGTCTCTTGATGAAGCCGGCCTTATCCAGTTCGCTCAGGCCGCCTCTCTCGGCCTTGGTCAGATTGTCGA
ACTTTCTCTGGGTAATCAGCTTGGCGTTCAGCAGCTGCCGCCAGTAGTTCTTCATCTTCTTCACGACCTC
TTCGGAGGGCACGTTGTCGCTCTTGCCCCGGTTCTTGTCGCTTCTGGTCAGCACCTTGTTGTCGATGGAG
TCGTCCTTCAGAAAGCTCTGAGGCACGATATGGTCCACATCGTAGTCGGACAGCCGGTTGATGTCCAGTT
CCTGGTCCACGTACATATCCCGCCCATTCTGCAGGTAGTACAGGTACAGCTTCTCGTTCTGCAGCTGGGT
GTTTTCCACGGGGTGTTCTTTCAGGATCTGGCTGCCCAGCTCTTTGATGCCCTCTTCGATCCGCTTCATT
CTCTCGCGGCTGTTCTTCTGTCCCTTCTGGGTGGTCTGGTTCTCTCTGGCCATTTCGATCACGATGTTCT
CGGGCTTGTGCCGGCCCATCACTTTCACGAGCTCGTCCACCACCTTCACTGTCTGCAGGATGCCCTTCTT
AATGGCGGGGCTGCCGGCCAGATTGGCAATGTGCTCGTGCAGGCTATCGCCCTGGCCGGACACCTGGGCT
TTCTGGATGTCCTCTTTAAAGGTCAGGCTGTCGTCGTGGATCAGCTGCATGAAGTTTCTGTTGGCGAAGC
CGTCGGACTTCAGGAAATCCAGGATTGTCTTGCCGGACTGCTTGTCCCGGATGCCGTTGATCAGCTTCCG
GCTCAGCCTGCCCCAGCCGGTGTATCTCCGCCGCTTCAGCTGCTTCATCACTTTGTCGTCGAACAGGTGG
GCATAGGTTTTCAGCCGTTCCTCGATCATCTCTCTGTCCTCAAACAGTGTCAGGGTCAGCACGATATCTT
CCAGAATGTCCTCGTTTTCCTCATTGTCCAGGAAGTCCTTGTCCTTGATAATTTTCAGCAGATCGTGGTA
TGTGCCCAGGGAGGCGTTGAACCGATCTTCCACGCCGGAGATTTCCACGGAGTCGAAGCACTCGATTTTC
TTGAAGTAGTCCTCTTTCAGCTGCTTCACGGTCACTTTCCGGTTGGTCTTGAACAGCAGGTCCACGATGG
CCTTTTTCTGCTCGCCGCTCAGGAAGGCGGGCTTTCTCATTCCCTCGGTCACGTATTTCACTTTGGTCAG
CTCGTTATACACGGTGAAGTACTCGTACAGCAGGCTGTGCTTGGGCAGCACCTTCTCGTTGGGCAGGTTC
TTATCGAAGTTGGTCATCCGCTCGATGAAGCTCTGGGCGGAAGCGCCCTTGTCCACCACTTCCTCGAAGT
TCCAGGGGGTGATGGTTTCCTCGCTCTTTCTGGTCATCCAGGCGAATCTGCTGTTTCCCCTGGCCAGAGG
GCCCACGTAGTAGGGGATGCGGAAGGTCAGGATCTTCTCGATCTTTTCCCGGTTGTCCTTCAGGAATGGG
TAAAAATCTTCCTGCCGCCGCAGAATGGCGTGCAGCTCTCCCAGGTGGATCTGGTGGGGGATGCTGCCGT
TGTCGAAGGTCCGCTGCTTCCGCAGCAGGTCCTCTCTGTTCAGCTTCACGAGCAGTTCCTCGGTGCCGTC
CATCTTTTCCAGGATGGGCTTGATGAACTTGTAGAACTCTTCCTGGCTGGCTCCGCCGTCAATGTAGCCG
GCGTAGCCGTTCTTGCTCTGGTCGAAGAAAATCTCTTTGTACTTCTCAGGCAGCTGCTGCCGCACGAGAG
CTTTCAGCAGGGTCAGGTCCTGGTGGTGCTCGTCGTATCTCTTGATCATAGAGGCGCTCAGGGGGGCCTT
GGTGATCTCGGTGTTCACTCTCAGGATGTCGCTCAGCAGGATGGCGTCGGACAGGTTCTTGGCGGCCAGA
AACAGGTCGGCGTACTGGTCGCCGATCTGGGCCAGCAGGTTGTCCAGGTCGTCGTCGTAGGTGTCCTTGC
TCAGCTGCAGTTTGGCATCCTCGGCCAGGTCGAAGTTGCTCTTGAAGTTGGGGGTCAGGCCCAGGCTCAG
GGCAATCAGGTTTCCGAACAGGCCATTCTTCTTCTCGCCGGGCAGCTGGGCGATCAGATTTTCCAGCCGT
CTGCTCTTGCTCAGTCTGGCAGACAGGATGGCCTTGGCGTCCACGCCGCTGGCGTTGATGGGGTTTTCCT
CGAACAGCTGGTTGTAGGTCTGCACCAGCTGGATGAACAGCTTGTCCACGTCGCTGTTGTCGGGGTTCAG
GTCGCCCTCGATCAGGAAGTGGCCCCGGAACTTGATCATGTGGGCCAGGGCCAGATAGATCAGCCGCAGG
TCGGCCTTGTCGGTGCTGTCCACCAGTTTCTTTCTCAGGTGGTAGATGGTGGGGTACTTCTCGTGGTAGG
CCACCTCGTCCACGATGTTGCCGAAGATGGGGTGCCGCTCGTGCTTCTTATCCTCTTCCACCAGGAAGGA
CTCTTCCAGTCTGTGGAAGAAGCTGTCGTCCACCTTGGCCATCTCGTTGCTGAAGATCTCTTGCAGATAG
CAGATCCGGTTCTTCCGTCTGGTGTATCTTCTTCTGGCGGTTCTCTTCAGCCGGGTGGCCTCGGCTGTTT
CGCCGCTGTCGAACAGCAGGGCTCCGATCAGGTTCTTCTTGATGCTGTGCCGGTCGGTGTTGCCCAGCAC
CTTGAATTTCTTGCTGGGCACCTTGTACTCGTCGGTGATCACGGCCCAGCCCACAGAGTTGGTGCCGATG
TCCAGGCCGATGCTGTACTTCTTGTCCATGGTGGCAGCGCTCTAGAACCGGTCCTGTGTTCTGGCGGCAA
ACCCGTTGCGAAAAAGAACGTTCACGGCGACTACTGCACTTATATACGGTTCTCCCCCACCCTCGGGAAA
AAGGCGGAGCCAGTACACGACATCACTTTCCCAGTTTACCCCGCGCCACCTTCTCTAGGCACCGGATCAA
TTGCCGACCCCTCCCCCCAACTTCTCGGGGACTGTGGGCGATGTGCGCTCTGCCCACTGACGGGCACCGG
AGCCAATTCCCACTCCTTTCAAGACCTAGCTAGCGAATTCAAAAAAGCACCGACTCGGTGCCACTTTTTC
AAGTTGATAACGGACTAGCCTTATTTTAACTTGCTATTTCTAGCTCTAAAACCCGTTAGCGTTACGTCCT
TGCGGTGTTTCGTCCTTTCCACAAGATATATAAAGCCAAGAAATCGAAATACTTTCAAGTTACGGTAAGC
ATATGATAGTCCATTTTAAAACATAATTTTAAAACTGCAAACTACCCAAGAAATTATTACTTTCTACGTC
ACGTATTTTGTACTAATATCTTTGTGTTTACAGTCAAATTAATTCTAATTATCTCTCTAACAGCCTTGTA
TCGTATATGCAAATATGAAGGAATCATGGGAAATAGGCCCTCGGTACCTTAATTAACCAAACTGGATCTC
TGCTGTCCCTGTAATAAACCCGAAAATTTTGAATTTTTGTAATTTGTTTTTGTAATTCTTTAGTTTGTAT
GTCTGTTGCTATTATGTCTACTATTCTTTCCCCTGCACTGTACCCCCCAATCCCCCCTTTTCTTTTAAAA
TTGTGGATGAATACTGCCATTTGTCTGCAGAATTGGCGCACGCAGTGCCGATCCGTTCACTAATCGAATG
GATCTGTCTCTGTCTCTCTCTCCACCTTCTTCTTCTATTCCTTCGGGCCTGTCGGGTCCCCTCGGGGTTG
GGAGGTGGGTCTGAAACGATAATGGTGAATATCCCTGCCTAACTCTATTCACTATAGAAAGTACAGCAAA
AACTATTCTTAAACCTACCAAGCCTCCTACTATCATTATGAATAATTTTATATACCACAGCCAATTTGTT
ATGTTAAACCAATTCCACAAACTTGCCCATTTATCTAATTCCAATAATTCTTGTTCATTCTTTTCTTGCT
GGTTTTGCGATTCTTCAATTAAGGAGTGTATTAAGCTTGTGTAATTGTTAATTTCTCTGTCCCACTCCAT
CCAGGTCGTGTGATTCCAAATCTGTTCCAGAGATTTATTACTCCAACTAGCATTCCAAGGCACAGCAGTG
GTGCAAATGAGTTTTCCAGAGCAACCCCAAATCCCCAGGAGCTGTTGATCCTTTAGGTATCTTTCCACAG
CCAGGATTCTTGCCTGGAGCTGCTTGATGCCCCAGACTGTGAGTTGCAACAGATGCTGTTGCGCCTCAAT
AGCCCTCAGCAAATTGTTCTGCTGCTGCACTATACCAGACAATAATTGTCTGGCCTGTACCGTCAGCGTC
ATTGACGCTGCGCCCATAGTGCTTCCTGCTGCTCCCAAGAACCCAAGGAACAAAGCTCCTATTCCCACTG
CTCTTTTTTCTCTCTGCACCACTCTTCTCTTTGCCTTGGTGGGTGCTACTCCTAATGGTTCAATTTTTAC
TACTTTATATTTATATAATTCACTTCTCCAATTGTCCCTCATATCTCCTCCTCCAGGTCTGAAGATCAGC
GGCCGCTTGCTGTGCGGTGGTCTTACTTTTGTTTTGCTCTTCCTCTATCTTGTCTAAAGCTTCCTTGGTG
TCTTTTATCTCTATCCTTTGATGCACACAATAGAGGGTTGCTACTGTATTATATAATGATCTAAGTTCTT
CTGATCCTGTCTGAAGGGATGGTTGTAGCTGTCCCAGTATTTGTCTACAGCCTTCTGATGTTTCTAACAG
GCCAGGATTAACTGCGAATCGTTCTAGCTCCCTGCTTGCCCATACTATATGTTTTAATTTATATTTTTTC
TTTCCCCCTGGCCTTAACCGAATTTTTTCCCATCGCGATCTAATTCTCCCCCGCTTAATACTGACGCTCT
CGCACCCATCTCTCTCCTTCTAGCCTCCGCTAGTCAAAATTTTTGGCGTACTCACCAGTCGCCGCCCCTC
GCCTCTTGCCGTGCGCGCTTCAGCAAGCCGAGTCCTGCGTCGAGAGAGCTCCTCTGGTTTCCCTTTCGCT
TTCAAGTCCCTGTTCGGGCGCCACTGCTAGAGATTTTCCACACTGACTAAAAGGGTCTGAGGGATCTCTA
GTTACCAGAGTCACACAACAGACGGGCACACACTACTTGAAGCACTCAAGGCAAGCTTTATTGAGGCTTA
AGCAGTGGGTTCCCTAGTTAGCCAGAGAGCTCCCAGGCTCAGATCTGGTCTAACCAGAGAGACCCAGTAC
AGGCAAAACGCGCTGCTTATATAGACCTCCCACCGTACACGCCTACCGCCCATTTGCGTCAATGGGGCGG
AGTTGTTACGACATTTTGGAAAGTCCCGTTGATTTTGGTGCCAAAACAAACTCCCATTGACGTCAATGGG
GTGGAGACTTGGAAATCCCCGTGAGTCAAACCGCTATCCACGCCCATTGATGTACTGCCAAAACCGCATC
ACCATGGTAATAGCGATGACTAATACGTAGATGTACTGCCAAGTAGGAAAGTCCCATAAGGTCATGTACT
GGGCATAATGCCAGGCGGGCCATTTACCGTCATTGACGTCAATAGGGGGCGTACTTGGCATATGATACAC
TTGATGTACTGCCAAGTGGGCAGTTTACCGTAAATACTCCACCCATTGACGTCAATGGAAAGTCCCTATT
GGCGTTACTATGGGAACATACGTCATTATTGACGTCAATGGGCGGGGGTCGTTGGGCGGTCAGCCAGGCG
GGCCATTTACCGTAAGTTATGTAACGCGGAACTCCATATATGGGCTATGAACTAATGACCCCGTAATTGA
TTACTATTAATAACTAGTCAATAATCAATGTCAACGCGTATATCTGGCCCGTACATCGCGAAGCAGCGCA
AAACGCCTAACCCTAAGCAGATTCTTCATGCAATTGTCGGTCAAGCCTTGCCTTGTTGTAGCTTAAATTT
TGCTCGCGCACTACTCAGCGACCTCCAACACACAAGCAGGGAGCAGATACTGGCTTAACTATGCGGCATC
AGAGCAGATTGTACTGAGAGTGCACCATAGGGGATCGGGAGATCTCCCGATCCGTCGACGTCAGGTGGCA
CTTTTCGGGGAAATGTGCGCGGAACCCCTATTTGTTTATTTTTCTAAATACATTCAAATATGTATCCGCT
CATGAGACAATAACCCTGATAAATGCTTCAATAATATTGAAAAAGGAAGAGTATGAGTATTCAACATTTC
CGTGTCGCCCTTATTCCCTTTTTTGCGGCATTTTGCCTTCCTGTTTTTGCTCACCCAGAAACGCTGGTGA
AAGTAAAAGATGCTGAAGATCAGTTGGGTGCACGAGTGGGTTACATCGAACTGGATCTCAACAGCGGTAA
GATCCTTGAGAGTTTTCGCCCCGAAGAACGTTTTCCAATGATGAGCACTTTTAAAGTTCTGCTATGTGGC
GCGGTATTATCCCGTATTGACGCCGGGCAAGAGCAACTCGGTCGCCGCATACACTATTCTCAGAATGACT
TGGTTGAGTACTCACCAGTCACAGAAAAGCATCTTACGGATGGCATGACAGTAAGAGAATTATGCAGTGC
TGCCATAACCATGAGTGATAACACTGCGGCCAACTTACTTCTGACAACGATCGGAGGACCGAAGGAGCTA
ACCGCTTTTTTGCACAACATGGGGGATCATGTAACTCGCCTTGATCGTTGGGAACCGGAGCTGAATGAAG
CCATACCAAACGACGAGCGTGACACCACGATGCCTGTAGCAATGGCAACAACGTTGCGCAAACTATTAAC
TGGCGAACTACTTACTCTAGCTTCCCGGCAACAATTAATAGACTGGATGGAGGCGGATAAAGTTGCAGGA
CCACTTCTGCGCTCGGCCCTTCCGGCTGGCTGGTTTATTGCTGATAAATCTGGAGCCGGTGAGCGTGGGT
CTCGCGGTATCATTGCAGCACTGGGGCCAGATGGTAAGCCCTCCCGTATCGTAGTTATCTACACGACGGG
GAGTCAGGCAACTATGGATGAACGAAATAGACAGATCGCTGAGATAGGTGCCTCACTGATTAAGCATTGG
TAACTGTCAGACCAAGTTTACTCATATATACTTTAGATTGATTTAAAACTTCATTTTTAATTTAAAAGGA
TCTAGGTGAAGATCCTTTTTGATAATCTCATGACCAAAATCCCTTAACGTGAGTTTTCGTTCCACTGAGC
GTCAGACCCCGTAGAAAAGATCAAAGGATCTTC
Features (pLannotate 1.2.2; 33 found; start..end, strand, type, name):
      1..589     +  rep_origin     ori: high-copy-number ColE1/pMB1/pBR322/pUC origin of replication
    772..864     +  CDS            lacI (fragment): lac repressor; lacI; The lac repressor binds to the lac operator to inhibit transcription in E. coli. This inhibition can be relieved by adding lactose or isopropyl-β-D-thiogalactopyranoside (IPTG).
    877..898     +  protein_bind   CAP binding site: CAP binding activates transcription in the presence of cAMP. E. coli catabolite activator protein
    913..943     +  promoter       lac promoter: promoter for the E. coli lac operon
    947..969     +  protein_bind   lac operator (fragment): The lac repressor binds to the lac operator to inhibit transcription in E. coli. This inhibition can be relieved by adding lactose or isopropyl-β-D-thiogalactopyranoside (IPTG). lac repressor encoded by lacI
   1040..1161    -  polyA_signal   SV40 poly(A) signal: SV40 polyadenylation signal
   1156..1281    -  CDS            ble (fragment): BLE_KLEPN - Experimental evidence at protein level: Swiss-Prot protein existence level 1. Binding protein with a strong affinity to the bleomycin family of antibiotics. Binds to CL990; an antimitotic-antibiotic compound. From Klebsiella pneumoniae.
   1291..1665    -  CDS            BleoR: antibiotic-binding protein; Sh ble from Streptoalloteichus hindustanus; confers resistance to bleomycin, phleomycin, and Zeocin™
   1684..1731    -  promoter       EM7 promoter: synthetic bacterial promoter&nbsp
   1779..2108    -  promoter       SV40 promoter: SV40 enhancer and early promoter
   2122..2550    -  rep_origin     f1 ori (sequence partly withheld): f1 bacteriophage origin of replication; arrow indicates direction of (+) strand synthesis
   2571..2592    -  promoter       SV40 promoter (fragment): SV40 enhancer and early promoter
   2596..2820    -  polyA_signal   bGH poly(A) signal: bovine growth hormone polyadenylation signal
   2852..3085    -  LTR            3' LTR (ΔU3): self-inactivating 3' long terminal repeat (LTR) from HIV-1
   3087..3106    -  misc_feature   cPPT/CTS (fragment): central polypurine tract and central termination sequence of HIV-1
   3157..3745    -  misc_feature   WPRE: woodchuck hepatitis virus posttranscriptional regulatory element
   3761..4358    -  CDS            PuroR (fragment): puromycin N-acetyltransferase; pac from Streptomyces; confers resistance to puromycin
   4496..8599    -  CDS            Cas9: Cas9 (Csn1) endonuclease from the Streptococcus pyogenes Type II CRISPR/Cas system generates RNA-guided double strand breaks in DNA
   8624..8835    -  promoter       EF-1α core promoter: core promoter for human elongation factor EF-1α
   8861..8879    -  CDS            small t antigen (fragment): SV40 (simian virus 40) small t antigen
   8897..8972    -  misc_RNA       gRNA scaffold: guide RNA scaffold for the Streptococcus pyogenes CRISPR/Cas9 system
   9002..9242    -  promoter       U6 promoter: RNA polymerase III promoter for human U6 snRNA
   9293..9410    -  misc_feature   cPPT/CTS: central polypurine tract and central termination sequence of HIV-1
   9460..9560    -  CDS            Rev (fragment): human immunodeficiency virus 1 (HIV-1) Rev protein; rev; enhances nuclear export of unspliced and incompletely spliced viral mRNAs
   9937..10170   -  misc_feature   RRE: The Rev response element (RRE) of HIV-1 allows for Rev-dependent mRNA export from the nucleus to the cytoplasm.
  10316..10679   -  CDS            HIV-1 gag (fragment): gag protein from human immunodeficiency virus 1; gag
  10663..10788   -  misc_feature   HIV-1 Ψ: packaging signal of human immunodeficiency virus type 1
  10835..11015   -  LTR            5' LTR (truncated): truncated 5' long terminal repeat (LTR) from HIV-1
  11033..11232   -  promoter       CMV promoter: human cytomegalovirus (CMV) immediate early promoter
  11233..11612   -  enhancer       CMV enhancer: human cytomegalovirus immediate early enhancer
  11767..11819   +  misc_feature   bom (fragment): basis of mobility region from pBR322
  11878..11982   +  promoter       AmpR promoter: bla
  11983..12843   +  CDS            AmpR: β-lactamase; bla; confers resistance to ampicillin, carbenicillin, and related antibiotics
