[The description below was written by a language model from this plasmid's Addgene catalogue record and pLannotate feature annotations shown in this document.]
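Description:
pLentiCRISPRv2-ICAM-5-Puro is an all-in-one lentiviral CRISPR/Cas9 knockout vector built on the pLentiCRISPRv2 backbone and carrying a single guide RNA against human ICAM-5. It is a roughly 13 kb plasmid propagated in E. coli through a high-copy ColE1/pUC-type origin with ampicillin selection (AmpR). An f1 origin and an SV40/EM7-driven bleomycin/Zeocin resistance cassette also sit in the backbone, outside the viral transfer region.

The transfer cassette has a third-generation, self-inactivating layout. A CMV enhancer/promoter fused to a truncated HIV-1 5' LTR drives production of the genomic RNA in packaging cells. This is followed by the Ψ packaging signal with a partial gag sequence, the RRE for Rev-dependent nuclear export, and the cPPT/CTS. The cassette ends in a ΔU3 3' LTR, which inactivates LTR promoter activity after integration, and a bGH polyadenylation signal lies downstream.

Within the provirus, a human U6 RNA polymerase III promoter expresses the ICAM-5 targeting spacer joined to the S. pyogenes gRNA scaffold; the record states that the guide was inserted by Gibson cloning. An EF-1α core promoter then drives S. pyogenes Cas9, followed by the puromycin N-acetyltransferase coding sequence. The feature table does not annotate the linker between Cas9 and PuroR. A WPRE downstream enhances transcript expression.

Transduced mammalian cells can be selected with puromycin, and they express both nuclease and guide, so double-strand breaks are introduced at the ICAM-5 locus to disrupt the gene. The stated purpose is CRISPR knockout of human ICAM-5, and the plasmid was deposited in connection with a study of enterovirus D68 entry receptors.
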