Addgene plasmid #239949: pLentiCRISPRv2-ICAM-5-Puro
Purpose: CRISPR KO of human ICAM-5
Depositing lab: Jan Carette. Depositing organization: Stanford University. Publication: MFSD6 is an entry receptor for enterovirus D68. Varanese L, Xu L, Peters CE, Pintilie G, Roberts DS, Raj S, Liu M, Ooi YS, Diep J, Qiao W, Richards CM, Callaway J, Bertozzi CR, Jabs S, de Vries E, van Kuppeveld FJM, Nagamine CM, Chiu W, Carette JE. Nature. 2025 Mar 25. doi: 10.1038/s41586-025-08908-0. PubMed 40132641.
Backbone
  Vector backbone: pLentiCRISPRv2
  Vector type: Mammalian Expression, Lentiviral, CRISPR
  Selectable markers: Puromycin
Growth in bacteria
  Bacterial resistance: Ampicillin, 100 μg/mL
  Growth temperature: 30°C
  Growth strain: NEB Stable
  Copy number: Unknown
Gene/Insert
  Gene/Insert name: ICAM-5
  gRNA/shRNA sequence: CAAGGACGTAACGCTAACGG
  Species: H. sapiens (human)
  Cloning method: Gibson Cloning
Terms and licenses: Academic/Nonprofit Terms; Industry Terms: Not Available to Industry
How to cite: pLentiCRISPRv2-ICAM-5-Puro was a gift from Jan Carette (Addgene plasmid # 239949 ; http://n2t.net/addgene:239949 ; RRID:Addgene_239949)
